>Addgene plasmid #238408 | eEML009 | addgene full sequence | sequence record 474312 | Addgene NGS Result
GAAGATCCTTTGATCTTTTCTACGGGGTCTGACGCTCAGTGGAACGAAAACTCACGTTAAGGGATTTTGG
TCATGAGATTATCAAAAAGGATCTTCACCTAGATCCTTTTAAATTAAAAATGAAGTTTTAAATCAATCTA
AAGTATATATGAGTAAACTTGGTCTGACAGTTACCAATGCTTAATCAGTGAGGCACCTATCTCAGCGATC
TGTCTATTTCGTTCATCCATAGTTGCCTGACTCCCCGTCGTGTAGATAACTACGATACGGGAGGGCTTAC
CATCTGGCCCCAGTGCTGCAATGATACCGCGAGACCCACGCTCACCGGCTCCAGATTTATCAGCAATAAA
CCAGCCAGCCGGAAGGGCCGAGCGCAGAAGTGGTCCTGCAACTTTATCCGCCTCCATCCAGTCTATTAAT
TGTTGCCGGGAAGCTAGAGTAAGTAGTTCGCCAGTTAATAGTTTGCGCAACGTTGTTGCCATTGCTACAG
GCATCGTGGTGTCACGCTCGTCGTTTGGTATGGCTTCATTCAGCTCCGGTTCCCAACGATCAAGGCGAGT
TACATGATCCCCCATGTTGTGCAAAAAAGCGGTTAGCTCCTTCGGTCCTCCGATCGTTGTCAGAAGTAAG
TTGGCCGCAGTGTTATCACTCATGGTTATGGCAGCACTGCATAATTCTCTTACTGTCATGCCATCCGTAA
GATGCTTTTCTGTGACTGGTGAGTACTCAACCAAGTCATTCTGAGAATAGTGTATGCGGCGACCGAGTTG
CTCTTGCCCGGCGTCAATACGGGATAATACCGCGCCACATAGCAGAACTTTAAAAGTGCTCATCATTGGA
AAACGTTCTTCGGGGCGAAAACTCTCAAGGATCTTACCGCTGTTGAGATCCAGTTCGATGTAACCCACTC
GTGCACCCAACTGATCTTCAGCATCTTTTACTTTCACCAGCGTTTCTGGGTGAGCAAAAACAGGAAGGCA
AAATGCCGCAAAAAAGGGAATAAGGGCGACACGGAAATGTTGAATACTCATACTCTTCCTTTTTCAATAT
TATTGAAGCATTTATCAGGGTTATTGTCTCATGAGCGGATACATATTTGAATGTATTTAGAAAAATAAAC
AAATAGGGGTTCCGCGCACATTTCCCCGAAAAGTGCCACCTGAATTAATTCGAGCTCGCCCAAACATAAC
AGGAAGAAAAATGCCCCGCTGTGGGCGGACAAAATAGTTGGGAACTGGGAGGGGTGGAAATGGAGTTTTT
AAGGATTATTTAGGGAAGAGTGACAAAATAGATGGGAACTGGGTGTAGCGTCGTAAGCTAATACGAAAAT
TAAAAATGACAAAATAGTTTGGAACTAGATTTCACTTATCTGGTTGGCCTGCAGGGGGGGGGGGAAAGCC
ACGTTGTGTCTCAAAATCTCTGATGTTACATTGCACAAGATAAAAATATATCATCATGAACAATAAAACT
GTCTGCTTACATAAACAGTAATACAAGGGGTGTTTTGACATAAGCCTGTTCGGTTCGTAAACTGTAATGC
AAGTAGCGTATGCGCTCACGCAACTGGTCCAGAACCTTGACCGAACGCAGCGGTGGTAACGGCGCAGTGG
CGGTTTTCATGGCTTGTTATGACTGTTTTTTTGTACAGTCTATGCCTCGGGCATCCAAGCAGCAAGCGCG
TTACGCCGTGGGTCGATGTTTGATGTTATGGAGCAGCAACGATGTTACGCAGCAGCAACGATGTTACGCA
GCAGGGCAGTCGCCCTAAAACAAAGTTAGGTGGCTCAAGTATGGGCATCATTCGCACATGTAGGCTCGGC
CCTGACCAAGTCAAATCCATGCGGGCTGCTCTTGATCTTTTCGGTCGTGAGTTCGGAGACGTAGCCACCT
ACTCCCAACATCAGCCGGACTCCGATTACCTCGGGAACTTGCTCCGTAGTAAGACATTCATCGCGCTTGC
TGCCTTCGACCAAGAAGCGGTTGTTGGCGCTCTCGCGGCTTACGTTCTGCCCAAGTTTGAGCAGCCGCGT
AGTGAGATCTATATCTATGATCTCGCAGTCTCCGGCGAGCACCGGAGGCAGGGCATTGCCACCGCGCTCA
TCAATCTCCTCAAGCATGAGGCCAACGCGCTTGGTGCTTATGTGATCTACGTGCAAGCAGATTACGGTGA
CGATCCCGCAGTGGCTCTCTATACAAAGTTGGGCATACGGGAAGAAGTGATGCACTTTGATATCGACCCA
AGTACCGCCAAATAATCAGAATTGGTTAATTGGTTGTAACACTGGCAGAGCATTACGCTGACTTGACGGG
ACGGCGGCTTTGTTGAATAAATCGAACTTTTGCTGAGTTGAAGGATCAGATCACGCATCTTCCCGACAAC
GCAGACCGTTCCGTGGCAAAGCAAAAGTTCAAAATCACCAACTGGTCCACCTACAACAAAGCTCTCATCA
ACCGTGGCTCCCTCACTTTCTGGCTGGATGATGGGGCGATTCAGGCCTGGTATGAGTCAGCAACACCTTC
TTCACGAGGCAGACCTCAGCGCCCCCCCCCCCCTGCAGGTCGACTAGAGTCGGGGATCCGGTGATTGATT
GAGCAAGCTTTATGCTTGTAAACCGTTTTGTGAAAAAATTTTTAAAATAAAAAAGGGGACCTCTAGGGTC
CCCAATTAATTAGTAATATAATCTATTAAAGGTCATTCAAAAGGTCATCCACCGGATCAATTCCCCTGCT
CGCGCAGGCTGGGTGCCAAGCTCTCGGGTAACATCAAGGCCCGATCCTTGGAGCCCTTGCCCTCCCGCAC
GATGATCGT
[255 nt withheld, positions 2810-3064]
CGTGGAGACCGAAACCTTGCGCTCGTTCGCCAGCCAGGACAGAAATGCCTCGACTTCGCTGCTGCCCAAG
GTTGCCGGGTGACGCACACCGTGGAAACGGATGAAGGCACGAACCCAGTGGACATAAGCCTGTTCGGTTC
GTAAGCTGTAATGCAAGTAGCGTATGCGCTCACGCAACTGGTCCAGAACCTTGACCGAACGCAGCGGTGG
TAACGGCGCAGTGGCGGTTTTCATGGCTTGTTATGACTGTTTTTTTGGGGTACAGTCTATGCCTCGGGCA
TCCAAGCAGCAAGCGCGTTACGCCGTGGGTCGATGTTTGTGTCTAACAATTCGTTCAAGCCGACGCCGCT
TCGCGGCGCGGCTTAACTCAAGCGTTAGATGCACTAAGCACATAATTGCTCACAGCCAAACTATCAGGTC
AAGTCTGCTTTTATTATTTTTAAGCGTGCATAATAAGCCCTACACAAATTGGGAGATATATCATGAAAGG
CTGGCTTTTTCTTGTTATCGCAATAGTTGGCGAAGTAATCGCAACATCCGCATTAAAATCTAGCGAGGGC
TTTACTAAGCTGATCCGGTGGATGACCTTTTGAATGACCTTTAATAGATTATATTACTAATTAATTGGGG
ACCCTAGAGGTCCCCTTTTTTATTTTAAAAATTTTTTCACAAAACGGTTTACAAGCATAAAGCTTGCTCA
ATCAATCACCGGATCCCGACGGGCCCGGTACCGCGGCCGCGCGAATTCGAGCTCGGTACCATTTATCAGG
GTTATTGTCTCATGAGCGGATACATATTTGAATGTATTTAGAAAAATAAACAAATAGGGGTTCCGCGCAC
ATTTCCCCGAAAAGTGCCACCTGACGTCTAAGAAACCATTATTATCATGACATTAACCTATAAAAATAGG
CGTATCACGAGGCCCTTTCGTCTTCACCTCGAGAACATTACTCGCATCCATTCTCAGGCTGTCTCGTCTC
GTCTCGGAGTTGACGGCTAGCTCAGTCCTAGGTACAGTGCTAGCTACTAGAGAAAGAGGAGAAATACTAA
ATGATGCGTAAAGGAGAAGAACTTTTCACTGGAGTTGTCCCAATTCTTGTTGAATTAGATGGTGATGTTA
ATGGGCACAAATTTTCTGTCAGTGGAGAGGGTGAAGGTGATGCAACATACGGAAAACTTACCCTTAAATT
TATTTGCACTACTGGAAAACTACCTGTTCCATGGCCAACACTTGTCACTACTTTCGGTTATGGTGTTCAA
TGCTTTGCGAGATACCCAGATCATATGAAACAGCATGACTTTTTCAAGAGTGCCATGCCCGAAGGTTATG
TACAGGAAAGAACTATATTTTTCAAAGATGACGGGAACTACAAGACACGTGCTGAAGTCAAGTTTGAAGG
TGATACCCTTGTTAATAGAATCGAGTTAAAAGGTATTGATTTTAAAGAAGATGGAAACATTCTTGGACAC
AAATTGGAATACAACTATAACTCACACAATGTATACATCATGGCAGACAAACAAAAGAATGGAATCAAAG
TTAACTTCAAAATTAGACACAACATTGAAGATGGAAGCGTTCAACTAGCAGACCATTATCAACAAAATAC
TCCAATTGGCGATGGCCCTGTCCTTTTACCAGACAACCATTACCTGTCCACACAATCTGCCCTTTCGAAA
GATCCCAACGAAAAGAGAGATCACATGGTCCTTCTTGAGTTTGTAACAGCTGCTGGGATTACACATGGCA
TGGATGAACTATACAAATAATAAAGGTGACTCCTGTTGATAGATCCAGTAATGACCTCAGAACTCCATCT
GGATTTGTTCAGAACGCTCGGTTGCCGCCGGGCGTTTTTTATTGGTGAGAATGCTTCCAGGATACATAGA
TTACCACAACTCCGAGCCCTTCCACCCCAAGCTAGCTTGGAGGACAAATCCGCCGCTAGGAGCTTGCGGC
CGCCTTAAGACGCGTGGATCCCCGGGAATTTCGACCCCACGCCCCTCTTTAATACGACGGGCAATTTGCA
CTTCAGAAAATGAAGAGTTTGCTTTAGCCATAACAAAAGTCCAGTATGCTTTTTCACAGCATAACTGGAC
TGATTTCAGTTTACAACTATTCTGTCTAGTTTAAGACTTTATTGTCATAGTTTAGATCTATTTTGTTCAG
TTTAAGACTTTATTGTCCGCCCACACCCGCTTACGCAGGGCATCCATTTATTACTCAACCGTAACCGATT
TTGCCAGGTTACGCGGCTGGTCCTCTAGAATTCCCATGTCAGCCGTTAAGTGTTCCTGTGTCACTCAAAA
TTGCTTTGAGAGGCTCTAAGGGCTTCTCAGTGCGTTACATCCCTGGCTTGTTGTCCACAACCGTTAAACC
TTAAAAGCTTTAAAAGCCTTATATATTCTTTTTTTTCTTATAAAACTTAAAACCTTAGAGGCTATTTAAG
TTGCTGATTTATATTAATTTTATTGTTCAAACATGAGAGCTTAGTACGTGAAACATGAGAGCTTAGTACG
TTAGCCATGAGAGCTTAGTACGTTAGCCATGAGGGTTTAGTTCGTTAAACATGAGAGCTTAGTACGTTAA
ACATGAGAGCTTAGTACGTGAAACATGAGAGCTTAGTACGTACTATCAACAGGTTGAACTGCTGATCTTC
AGATCCTCTACGCCGGACGCATCGTGGCCGGATCGGGGGGGGGGGGCGCTCGGTCTTGCCTTGCTCGTCG
GTGATGTACTTCACCAGCTCCGCGAAGTCGCTCTTCTTGATGGAGCGCATGGGGACGTGCTTGGCAATCA
CGCGCACCCCCCGGCCGTTTTAGCGGCTAAAAAAGTCATGGCTCTGCCCTCGGGCGGACCACGCCCATCA
TGACCTTGCCAAGCTCGTCCTGCTTCTCTTCGATCTTCGCCAGCAGGGCGAGGATCGTGGCATCACCGAA
CCGCGCCGTGCGCGGGTCGTCGGTGAGCCAGAGTTTCAGCAGGCCGCCCAGGCGGCCCAGGTCGCCATTG
ATGCGGGCCAGCTCGCGGACGTGCTCATAGTCCACGACGCCCGTGATTTTGTAGCCCTGGCCGACGGCCA
GCAGGTAGGCCGACAGGCTCATGCCGGCCGCCGCCGCCTTTTCCTCAATCGCTCTTCGTTCGTCTGGAAG
GCAGTACACCTTGATAGGTGGGCTGCCCTTCCTGGTTGGCTTGGTTTCATCAGCCATCCGCTTGCCCTCA
TCTGTTACGCCGGCGGTAGCCGGCCAGCCTCGCAGAGCAGGATTCCCGTTGAGCACCGCCAGGTGCGAAT
AAGGGACAGTGAAGAAGGAACACCCGCTCGCGGGTGGGCCTACTTCACCTATCCTGCCCGGCTGACGCCG
TTGGATACACCAAGGAAAGTCTACACGAACCCTTTGGCAAAATCCTGTATATCGTGCGAAAAAGGATGGA
TATACCGAAAAAATCGCTATAATGACCCCGAAGCAGGGTTATGCAGCGGAAAAGCGCTTTCTCATAGCTC
ACGCTGTAGGTATCTCAGTTCGGTGTAGGTCGTTCGCTCCAAGCTGGGCTGTGTGCACGAACCCCCCGTT
CAGCCCGACCGCTGCGCCTTATCCGGTAACTATCGTCTTGAGTCCAACCCGGTAAGACACGACTTATCGC
CACTGGCAGCAGCCACTGGTAACAGGATTAGCAGAGCGAGGTATGTAGGCGGTGCTACAGAGTTCTTGAA
GTGGTGGCCTAACTACGGCTACACTAGAAGAACAGTATTTGGTATCTGCGCTCTGCTGAAGCCAGTTACC
TTCGGAAAAAGAGTTGGTAGCTCTTGATCCGGCAAACAAACCACCGCTGGTAGCGGTGGTTTTTTTGTTT
GCAAGCAGCAGATTACGCGCAGAAAAAAAGGATCTCAA
Features (pLannotate 1.2.2; 19 found; start..end, strand, type, name):
    171..1031    -  CDS            AmpR: β-lactamase; bla; confers resistance to ampicillin, carbenicillin, and related antibiotics
   1032..1136    -  promoter       AmpR promoter: bla
   1210..1375    +  mobile_element Tn7L: mini-Tn7 element (left end of the Tn7 transposon) Tn7
   1505..1533    +  promoter       Pc promoter: intI1 (promoter lies within the coding sequence); class 1 integron promoter
   1722..2250    +  CDS            GmR (fragment): gentamycin acetyltransferase; aacC1; confers resistance to gentamycin
   2396..2542    +  CDS            TRA2_ECOLX (fragment): Protein predicted: Swiss-Prot protein existence level 4. Required for transposition of transposon Tn903. From Escherichia coli.
   2726..3298    -  CDS            int (fragment) (sequence partly withheld): INT2_ECOLX - Protein inferred from homology: Swiss-Prot protein existence level 3. Putative integrase believed to be involved in the insertion of antibiotic resistance genes into plasmids and transposons. From Escherichia coli.
   3547..3636    +  CDS            qacE (fragment): QACE_ECOLX - Protein inferred from homology: Swiss-Prot protein existence level 3. Multidrug exporter. Is implicated for the resistance to bacteriocidal quaternary ammonium compounds. From Escherichia coli.
   3807..3824    +  misc_feature   MCS (fragment): pUC18/19 multiple cloning site
   3824..3901    -  promoter       AmpR promoter (fragment): bla
   4054..4078    +  promoter       J23119(SpeI) promoter (fragment): bacterial promoter (Registry of Standard Biological Parts BBa J23119) modified to end with an SpeI site
   4118..4831    +  CDS            hfriFP: hfriFP is a fluorescent protein published in 2013, derived from Herbaspirillum frisingense.
   4842..4936    +  terminator     lambda t0 terminator: transcription terminator from phage lambda
   5061..5259    +  mobile_element Tn7R (fragment): mini-Tn7 element (right end of the Tn7 transposon) Tn7
   5341..5729    -  rep_origin     R6K γ ori: γ replication origin from E. coli plasmid R6K; requires the R6K initiator protein pi for replication
   5770..5862    -  CDS            traI (fragment): TRAI6_ECOLX - Experimental evidence at protein level: Swiss-Prot protein existence level 1. The initiation process of transfer DNA synthesis requires the interaction of at least three plasmid-specific components (TraH, I, and J) at the transfer origin resulting in the assembly of a specialised nucleoprotein complex - the relaxosome. Site- and strand-specific cleavage at the transfer origin is dependent on TraI and TraJ. From Escherichia coli.
   5900..6271    -  CDS            traJ: oriT-recognizing protein; traJ
   6304..6413    -  oriT           oriT: incP origin of transfer
   6548..6952    -  rep_origin     ori (fragment): high-copy-number ColE1/pMB1/pBR322/pUC origin of replication
