[The description below was written by a language model from this plasmid's Addgene catalogue record and pLannotate feature annotations shown in this document.]
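Description:
eEML009 is a bacterial expression construct built on the EML002 backbone, which the feature table shows to be a mini-Tn7 delivery vector. It carries the R6K γ origin, which replicates only where the pi initiator protein is supplied, consistent with its maintenance at low copy in a pir-expressing E. coli strain. A fragment of a ColE1/pUC-type origin is also annotated, but only partially. An incP oriT with traJ and a traI fragment allows the plasmid to be mobilised by conjugation into recipient bacteria, where the R6K origin would be expected not to function, so the vector behaves as a suicide delivery plasmid. Selection is by ampicillin (β-lactamase, located outside the transposon ends) and gentamicin (aacC1 driven by the class 1 integron Pc promoter, located between the Tn7 ends). Short integron- and transposon-derived fragments (int, qacE, a Tn903 protein) appear to be remnants flanking the resistance cassette.

The payload, named UNS1-P6d-U3d-C7d-t0-UNSX, is a synthetic transcription unit sitting between Tn7L and Tn7R alongside the gentamicin marker. It consists of a constitutive promoter (annotated as a partial match to the J23119 family), presumably a 5′ UTR/ribosome binding site part (U3d), a fluorescent protein coding sequence and the phage lambda t0 terminator, bracketed by unique nucleotide sequences used for assembly. The catalogue states that the reporter is GFPmut3; the automated annotation labels this open reading frame hfriFP, which most likely reflects a database match rather than a different protein. The associated work describes a DNA part library for the nematode symbiont Xenorhabdus griffiniae, so the construct appears intended for characterising constitutive GFP expression, probably after Tn7-mediated chromosomal insertion. The transposase genes are not annotated here and would need to be supplied separately.
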