Addgene plasmid #238408: eEML009
Purpose: GFPmut3 constitutive Golden Gate construct
Depositing lab: Richard Murray. Depositing organization: California Institute of Technology. Publication: A DNA Part Library for Reliable Engineering of the Emerging Model Nematode Symbiotic Bacterium Xenorhabdus griffiniae HGB2511. Larsson EM, Wang OY, Murray RM. ACS Synth Biol. 2025 Oct 17;14(10):4122-4126. doi: 10.1021/acssynbio.5c00414. Epub 2025 Sep 25. PubMed 40998411.
Backbone
  Vector backbone: EML002
  Vector type: Bacterial Expression
Growth in bacteria
  Bacterial resistance: Ampicillin and Gentamicin, 100 & 10 μg/mL
  Growth temperature: 37°C
  Growth strain: Pir1
  Copy number: Low Copy
Gene/Insert
  Gene/Insert name: UNS1-P6d-U3d-C7d-t0-UNSX
  Species: Synthetic
  Cloning method: Gibson Cloning
Terms and licenses: Academic/Nonprofit Terms; Industry Terms: Not Available to Industry
Depositor comments: Please visit https://doi.org/10.1101/2025.06.09.658710 for bioRxiv preprint.
How to cite: eEML009 was a gift from Richard Murray (Addgene plasmid # 238408 ; http://n2t.net/addgene:238408 ; RRID:Addgene_238408)
